>Addgene plasmid #220280 | pEC2796 (pSpy0C4) | addgene full sequence | sequence record 444007 | Addgene NGS Result
ATGTGTCATAGCTGTTTCCTGCAAAGAATGGTGATGACAATTGTACAGGTTATCAATAAAGCCATTGATA
CTCTCATTCTTATCCCGTATTTATTAACTTCTCCTAGTATTAGTAATTATCATGGCTGTCATGGCGCATT
AACGGAATAAAGGGTGTGCTTAAATCGGGCCATTTTGCGTAATAAGAAAAAGGATTAATTATGAGCGAAT
TGAATTAATAATAAGGTAATAGATTTACATTAGAAAATGAAAGGGGATTTTATGCGTGAGAATGTTACAG
TCTATCCCGGCAATAGTTACCCTTATTATCAAGATAAGAAAGAAAAGGATTTTTCGCTACGCTCAAATCC
TTTAAAAAAACACAAAAGACCACATTTTTTAATGTGGTCTTTTATTCTTCAACTAAAGCACCCATTAGTT
CAACAAACGAAAATTGGATAAAGTGGGATATTTTTAAAATATATATTTATGTTACAGTAATATTGACTTT
TAAAAAAGGATTGATTATAATGAAGAAAGCAGACAAGTAAGCCTCCTAAATTCACTTTAGATAAAAATTT
AGGAGGCATATCAAATGAACTTTAATAAAATTCACTTTAGATAAAAATTTAGGAGGCATATCAAATGAAC
TTTAATAAAATTGATTTAGACAATTGGAAGAGAAAAGAGATATTTAATCATTATTTGAACCAACAAACGA
CTTTTAGTATAACCACAGAAATTGATATTAGTGTTTTATACCGAAACATAAAACAAGAAGGATATAAATT
TTACCCTGCATTTATTTTCTTAGTGACAAGGGTGATAAACTCAAATACAGCTTTTAGAACTGGTTACAAT
AGCGACGGAGAGTTAGGTTATTGGGATAAGTTAGAGCCACTTTATACAATTTTTGATGGTGTATCTAAAA
CATTCTCTGGTATTTGGACTCCTGTAAAGAATGACTTCAAAGAGTTTTATGATTTATACCTTTCTGATGT
AGAGAAATATAATGGTTCGGGGAAATTGTTTCCCAAAACACCTATACCTGAAAATGCTTTTTCTCTTTCT
ATTATTCCATGGACTTCATTTACTGGGTTTAACTTAAATATCAATAATAATAGTAATTACCTTCTACCCA
TTATTACAGCAGGAAAATTCATTAATAAAGGTAATTCAATATATTTACCGCTATCTTTACAGGTACATCA
TTCTGTTTGTGATGGTTATCATGCAGGATTGTTTATGAACTCTATTCAGGAATTGTCAGATAGGCCTAAT
GACTGGCTTTTATAATATGAGATAATGCCGACTGTACTTTTTACAGTCGGTTTTCTAATGTCACTAACCT
GCCCCGTTAGTTGAAGAAGGTTTTTATATTACAGCTCCAGATCTAAGGAGTCTCAATGAAATATCAACTT
AATAGTAATGTTCGTGTCGTGACATTTCAAGATACATTTTGTTTTAGAAAAGGAATCTGGGACTTTAATG
AAGCCATTCTAGATTTGACACAAGAACCTCAAAATTTAAAGATAGTTTATCAAGAAATAGTTTCACAGTT
GGTTAAGGGAGTAGCCATTGATACTGAAACTTATGAAAATACTTTAGAACCTGAGACGTTCGCTAATTTA
ATGGAAGTCATTTCAGGCTTGTATTACAATGATATGCTGATGCTTGAGGATGACTACAATCTTGAAGAAA
ATGTCATGAAAATTTTAATGGGTAATTTCCGTTTTATGGCGCAAGCAGGTCATATGGTAAGCAATGATCC
TGTTTTGTTTATCAGTGATTCGACTTATGTTAATGAATCTGCTGAGTTGCTAGCTGAACAACTGCATTTA
CAATTGCAAGTGGCTAGTGATGACTTAAAAATGTTAATTCAGCAGACAGATGTTAGTTCGCGTTTAGATG
CTTTGGAGCATCGCCGTAACATGAATTGTTTATCAGATGCCTTGTGCGATTACCAAAGTATTATTATTTG
TCAAGAACGCTTGAATATTATGATGTTGCGACACTTGAATGAAGTTAGCGTAGCTATGAAAAAACAATTA
GTGATTGGTTTTGTAGATGGACCATTCTTGCACACTTGTACTTTGAATCCTCCCCATAGTGCTGACTTTG
ATAGCTTAGAAAGAAGAGTTTTGGCACGTTTACAAGACTCAACTCTCTATCAACATTTTGCTAATCAGGT
TTTACCAGCCACACAAGATGTGAGCCAGGCCTATTTACCATTGTTAAATGTTTTAATGAATTTAGTCGTT
AGCGAAGCTTTCATTATTGCTCAAACAGGTAGTTCTAAATTTGAGGGACGTTTATTAAGCATTTACTTAC
CGACGCTTGAGATTCAGGTCCAAGATATTTTGAAAATGTCTAATTCACAGACACAAGGAGCTTTGGCAAA
ATTAAAGTATGAGGATCAGCAGATATCAACACGTGAGATTGTTAAAAAACTCCTTGACGAGTAACCCTGT
CAGACCAAGTTTACTCATATATACTTTAGATTGATTTAAAACTTCATTTTTAATTTAAAAGGATCTAGGT
GAAGATCCTTTTTGATAATCTCATGACCAAAATCCCTTAACGTGAGTTTTCGTTCCACTGAGCGTCAGAC
CCCGTAGAAAAGATCAAAGGATCTTCTTGAGATCCTTTTTTTCTGCGCGTAATCTGCTGCTTGCAAACAA
AAAAACCACCGCTACCAGCGGTGGTTTGTTTGCCGGATCAAGAGCTACCAACTCTTTTTCCGAAGGTAAC
TGGCTTCAGCAGAGCGCAGATACCAAATACTGTTCTTCTAGTGTAGCCGTAGTTAGGCCACCACTTCAAG
AACTCTGTAGCACCGCCTACATACCTCGCTCTGCTAATCCTGTTACCAGTGGCTGCTGCCAGTGGCGATA
AGTCGTGTCTTACCGGGTTGGACTCAAGACGATAGTTACCGGATAAGGCGCAGCGGTCGGGCTGAACGGG
GGGTTCGTGCACACAGCCCAGCTTGGAGCGAACGACCTACACCGAACTGAGATACCTACAGCGTGAGCTA
TGAGAAAGCGCCACGCTTCCCGAAGGGAGAAAGGCGGACAGGTATCCGGTAAGCGGCAGGGTCGGAACAG
GAGAGCGCACGAGGGAGCTTCCAGGGGGAAACGCCTGGTATCTTTATAGTCCTGTCGGGTTTCGCCACCT
CTGACTTGAGCGTCGATTTTTGTGATGCTCGTCAGGGGGGCGGAGCCTATGGAAAAACGCCAGCAACGCG
GCCTTTTTACGGTTCCTGGCCTTTTGCTGGCCTTTTGCTCACATGTTCTTTCCTGCGTTATCCCCTGATT
CTGTGGATAACCGTATTACCGCCTTTGAGTGAGCTGATACCGCTCGCCGCAGCCGAACGACCGAGCGCAG
CGAGTCAGTGAGCGAGGAAGCGGAAGAGCGCCCAATACGCAAACCGCCTCTCCCCGCGCGTTGGCCGATT
CATTAATGCAGCTGGCACGACAGGTTTCCCGACTGGAAAGCAGTGGACTTCCTCCTTGGTTTTAAGGGTT
AATTGTTCTAGTGAATAAAAGGTTTCTTGGTCGCGCAGTAGGGATCAAGCGAGCAGATAAAATGCCTATT
TTAAATCAGTTCGAGCGAATTTTCGTGCTACAAGCTCAAAAGAGGCTACTAAAGTATTAGAATAGTTTAT
CTCTGAGTGAAGTTCTTGTTATAAGAAGATGATGTTATCGTTTGAAACGACCAAAAAATCTCCTAACTTT
TACTAATTTCTACATGAAATCTAGTCCAGTATTTACTCTACAACCTTGATTGATTCGCTTAATAAAGACA
TTTCTACTTGATTGTTTACACATAGTTATTGATAGAATCTATTATAAAATTCAGTATATTAGATCATAAT
TGTTTCTATATTAATCAATTATTATTTTTTTTGTCATTTTTGATAATATTAAAAAGAAAGGGTTTACATA
TTAATCATTTTTTACTATAATAAAAGTGATAAGAACTAGATAGTTGTTGTGTTACAACAGTACAATTGAG
CTAGCCTTGTCCTTGTTGTGTTAACTTTATTTTTAAAATAAGGTTAAAAATAAACGACTCGCGGAACGAT
AAAAAACGCCCGGCGGCAACCGAGCGTTCTGAATTATGGGGATGATGTTAAGGCTATTGGTGTTTATGGT
AAAACGACGGCCAGTCAGCGAGACCAGCTGAATTCAAAAAAAAATCTAGATGGCCGGCGATTCATTAATG
CAGCTGGCACGACAGGTTTCCCGACTGGAAAGCGGGCAGTGAGCGCAACGCAATTAATGTGAGTTAGCTC
ACTCATTAGGCACCCCAGGCTTTACACTTTATGCTTCCGGCTCGTATGTTGTGTGGAATTGTGAGCGGAT
AACAATTTCACACATACTAGAGAAAGAGGAGAAATACTAGATGGCTTCCTCCGAAGACGTTATCAAAGAG
TTCATGCGTTTCAAAGTTCGTATGGAAGGTTCCGTTAACGGTCACGAGTTCGAAATCGAAGGTGAAGGTG
AAGGTCGTCCGTACGAAGGTACCCAGACCGCTAAACTGAAAGTTACCAAAGGTGGTCCGCTGCCGTTCGC
TTGGGACATCCTGTCCCCGCAGTTCCAGTACGGTTCCAAAGCTTACGTTAAACACCCGGCTGACATCCCG
GACTACCTGAAACTGTCCTTCCCGGAAGGTTTCAAATGGGAACGTGTTATGAACTTCGAAGACGGTGGTG
TTGTTACCGTTACCCAGGACTCCTCCCTGCAAGACGGTGAGTTCATCTACAAAGTTAAACTGCGTGGTAC
CAACTTCCCGTCCGATGGTCCGGTTATGCAGAAAAAAACCATGGGTTGGGAAGCTTCCACCGAACGTATG
TACCCGGAAGACGGTGCTCTGAAAGGTGAAATCAAAATGCGTCTGAAACTGAAAGACGGTGGTCACTACG
ACGCTGAAGTTAAAACCACCTACATGGCTAAAAAACCGGTTCAGCTGCCGGGTGCTTACAAAACCGACAT
CAAACTGGACATCACCTCCCACAACGAAGACTACACCATCGTTGAACAGTACGAACGTGCTGAAGGTCGT
CACTCCACCGGTGCTTAATAACGCTGATAGTGCTAGTGTAGATCGCTACTAGAGCCAGGCATCAAATAAA
ACGAAAGGCTCAGTCGAAAGACTGGGCCTTTCGTTTTATCTGTTGTTTGTCGGTGAACGCTCTCTACTAG
AGTCACACTGGCTCACCTTCGGGTGGGCCTTTCTGCGTTTATAACCGGTTAATACTAGTACTGCAGTGAA
GGTCTC
Features (pLannotate 1.2.2; 14 found; start..end, strand, type, name):
    274..390     +  CDS            cop (fragment): COP1_STAAU - Protein predicted: Swiss-Prot protein existence level 4. Putative control of replication message. From Staphylococcus aureus.
    625..1272    +  CDS            cat: CAT1_STAAU - Experimental evidence at transcript level: Swiss-Prot protein existence level 2. This enzyme is an effector of chloramphenicol resistance in bacteria. From Staphylococcus aureus.
   2617..3205    +  rep_origin     ori: high-copy-number ColE1/pMB1/pBR322/pUC origin of replication
   3388..3471    +  CDS            lacI (fragment): lac repressor; lacI; The lac repressor binds to the lac operator to inhibit transcription in E. coli. This inhibition can be relieved by adding lactose or isopropyl-β-D-thiogalactopyranoside (IPTG).
   3874..3890    +  terminator     AOX1 terminator (fragment): Pichia pastoris AOX1; transcription terminator for AOX1
   4059..4093    -  terminator     lambda t0 terminator: minimal transcription terminator from phage lambda (Scholtissek and Grosse, 1987)
   4129..4145    -  CDS            lacZα (fragment): LacZα fragment of β-galactosidase; lacZ fragment
   4188..4242    +  CDS            lacI (fragment): lac repressor; lacI; The lac repressor binds to the lac operator to inhibit transcription in E. coli. This inhibition can be relieved by adding lactose or isopropyl-β-D-thiogalactopyranoside (IPTG).
   4255..4276    +  protein_bind   CAP binding site: CAP binding activates transcription in the presence of cAMP. E. coli catabolite activator protein
   4291..4321    +  promoter       lac promoter: promoter for the E. coli lac operon
   4329..4345    +  protein_bind   lac operator: The lac repressor binds to the lac operator to inhibit transcription in E. coli. This inhibition can be relieved by adding lactose or isopropyl-β-D-thiogalactopyranoside (IPTG). lac repressor encoded by lacI
   4381..5055    +  CDS            mRFP1: mRFP1 is a basic (constitutively fluorescent) red fluorescent protein published in 2002, derived from Discosoma sp.. It is reported to be a somewhat slowly-maturing monomer with low acid sensitivity.
   5103..5174    +  terminator     rrnB T1 terminator: transcription terminator T1 from the E. coli rrnB gene
   5190..5217    +  terminator     T7Te terminator: phage T7 early transcription terminator
