[The description below was written by a language model from this plasmid's Addgene catalogue record and pLannotate feature annotations shown in this document.]
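Description:
pEC2796 (pSpy0C4) is a 5,256 bp empty-backbone integrative plasmid for heterologous gene expression in Streptococcus pyogenes SF370. It is maintained in E. coli as a high-copy plasmid through a pUC-type ColE1 origin. The record names no streptococcal replicon, consistent with a design that persists in S. pyogenes only by recombining into the chromosome. Selection in both hosts relies on a staphylococcal-type cat gene conferring chloramphenicol resistance. The automated annotation also picks up a short cop fragment just upstream of cat, which probably came along with the resistance cassette.

Integration is directed by regions homologous to the sequences upstream and downstream of sagB, amplified from the SF370 genome. These arms are not identified in the feature table, which leaves sizeable stretches unannotated, so their exact positions cannot be read from it. Linearising the plasmid before transformation favours double-crossover replacement at the sagB locus. Because this disrupts sagB, correct integrants lose hemolysis and can be recognised on blood agar.

The multiple cloning site (EcoRI, XbaI, SpeI, PstI) is occupied by a placeholder cassette in which the E. coli lac promoter, with its CAP binding site and operator, drives mRFP1. The rrnB T1 and T7Te terminators follow the cassette, and a lambda t0 terminator lies upstream. Replacing the cassette with an insert of interest turns red E. coli colonies white, giving a simple visual screen during subcloning. No promoter for streptococcal expression is recorded, so this presumably has to come with the insert. The small lacI, lacZα and AOX1 terminator hits are short fragments, probably cloning remnants or chance matches.
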