Addgene plasmid #220280: pEC2796 (pSpy0C4)
Purpose: (Empty Backbone) integrative plasmid for heterologous gene expression in S. pyogenes SF370, integrates into the sagB locus via homologous recombination
Depositing lab: Emmanuelle Charpentier. Depositing organization: Max Planck Unit for the Science of Pathogens. Publication: Expanding the genetic toolbox for the obligate human pathogen Streptococcus pyogenes. Lautenschlager N, Schmidt K, Schiffer C, Wulff TF, Hahnke K, Finstermeier K, Mansour M, Elsholz AKW, Charpentier E. Front Bioeng Biotechnol. 2024 Jun 7;12:1395659. doi: 10.3389/fbioe.2024.1395659. eCollection 2024. PubMed 38911550.
Backbone
  Vector backbone: pSpy0C4
  Backbone size (bp): 5256
  Modifications to backbone: See associated publication for detailed construction information.
  Vector type: Bacterial Expression
Growth in bacteria
  Bacterial resistance: Chloramphenicol, 25 μg/mL
  Growth temperature: 37°C
  Growth strain: DH5alpha
  Growth instructions: For E. coli, use 20 µg/mL chloramphenicol in LB medium. For S. pyogenes, also use 20 µg/mL chloramphenicol in THY medium. Integrations into the streptococcal genome can be screened on TSA blood agar plates as disruption of sagB leads to a non-hemolytic phenotype.
  Copy number: High Copy
Gene/Insert
  Cloning method: Gibson Cloning
  Sequencing primers: 5′ GTAAAACGACGGCCAGTC; 3′ CAGGAAACAGCTATGAC
Terms and licenses: Academic/Nonprofit Terms; Industry Terms: Not Available to Industry
Depositor comments: The multiple cloning site (EcoRI, XbaI, SpeI and PstI) contains the Plac_mrfp cassette. The mrfp reporter allows for red-white screening during sub-cloning in E. coli (DH5a). When the Plac_mrfp cassette is replaced with the insert of interest, colonies will appear white. Resource Information: The MCS featuring the Plac_mrfp cassette and the chloramphenicol resistance cassette were taken from pSpy1C. The pUC origin for replication in E. coli was taken from pUC19-mKate2∼ssrA. Up- and downstream homologous regions of sagB were amplified from the S. pyogenes SF370 genome. Linearise the plasmid with the restriction enzyme Alw44I before transformation in S. pyogenes to favour double crossover recombination of the plasmid into the sagB locus. Positive transformants will show loss of hemolysis on TSA blood agar plates. Please download the file linked below to obtain a well annotated map of the plasmid.
How to cite: pEC2796 (pSpy0C4) was a gift from Emmanuelle Charpentier (Addgene plasmid # 220280 ; http://n2t.net/addgene:220280 ; RRID:Addgene_220280)
